Addgene plasmid #39574: KHBD00462
Depositing lab: Bart Deplancke. Depositing organization: Swiss Federal Institute of Technology (EPFL). Publication: Automated protein-DNA interaction screening of Drosophila regulatory elements. Korneel Hens, Jean-Daniel Feuz, Alina Isakova, Antonina Lagovitina, Andreas Massouras, Julien Bryois, Patrick Callaerts, Susan E. Celniker, Bart Deplancke. Nat Methods. 2011 Oct 30;8(12):1065-70. 10.1038/nmeth.1763 PubMed 22037703.
Backbone
  Vector backbone: pDONR221
  Backbone manufacturer: Invitrogen
  Backbone size w/o insert (bp): 2536
  Vector type: Gateway DONR vector
Growth in bacteria
  Bacterial resistance: Kanamycin, 50 μg/mL
  Growth temperature: 37°C
  Growth strain: DH5alpha
  Copy number: High Copy
Gene/Insert
  Gene/Insert name: CG2939 (alt names: FBgn0004567; slp2; sloppy paired 2)
  Species: D. melanogaster (fly)
  Insert size (bp): 1353
  Entrez Gene: slp2 (a.k.a. Dmel_CG2939, CG2939, Dmel\CG2939, Dmslp2, FD7, FoxG, SLP, Slp, Slp2, slp)
  Promoter: none
  Cloning method: Gateway Cloning
  Sequencing primers: 5′ M13-F20; 3′ M13R
Terms and licenses: Academic/Nonprofit Terms; Industry Terms: Not Available to Industry
Depositor comments: Please note that the ORFs in this collection were cloned open-ended (without a stop codon).
How to cite: KHBD00462 was a gift from Bart Deplancke (Addgene plasmid # 39574 ; http://n2t.net/addgene:39574 ; RRID:Addgene_39574)
