[The description below was written by a language model from this plasmid's Addgene catalogue record.]
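Description:
KHBD00462 is a Gateway entry clone built in the pDONR221 backbone, carrying the open reading frame of the Drosophila melanogaster gene CG2939, better known as sloppy paired 2 (slp2), a forkhead-family (FoxG) transcription factor. The insert is recorded as 1353 bp in a backbone of about 2.5 kb once the donor cassette has been replaced. The plasmid is maintained in standard E. coli cloning strains as a high-copy plasmid under kanamycin selection. No feature table accompanies the record, so element positions and the exact replication origin are not documented here. As is usual for a product of Gateway recombination into a pDONR vector, the ORF would be expected to sit between attL recombination sites, and M13 forward and reverse primer sites in the backbone are used to sequence across the insert.

The record lists no promoter, which fits the role of an entry clone: it is not meant to express the protein itself, but to serve as a sequence-verified source from which the ORF can be moved by LR recombination into destination vectors that supply promoters, tags and host-specific elements. The depositor notes that ORFs in this collection were cloned open-ended, without a stop codon, so the slp2 coding sequence can be fused in frame to C-terminal tags or domains supplied by the destination vector. N-terminal fusions remain possible as long as the destination vector provides a downstream stop. The clone belongs to a collection of Drosophila transcription factor ORFs assembled for automated screening of protein–DNA interactions at fly regulatory elements, and is suited to similar transcription factor binding or expression studies.
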