>Addgene plasmid #39574 | KHBD00462 | depositor partial sequence | sequence record 50014 | KHBD00462 sequence 1353 bps
ATGGTGAAGATCGAGGAAGGTCTGCCGTCCAGCGAGATTAGCGCTCACAGTCTCCACTTTCAGCACCATC
ACCACCCACTGCCGCCCACCACTCACCATTCCGCGCTCCAAAGTCCCCATCCCGTCGGGCTGAATCTCAC
CAATCTAATGAAAATGGCCAGGACACCACATTTGAAGTCCAGCTTTTCCATTAATTCCATTCTACCCGAG
ACTGTGGAGCATCACGACGAGGATGAGGAAGAGGATGTCGAGAAGAAATCACCAGCGAAATTTCCGCCCA
ACCATAATAATAACAATCTGAATACCACGAACTGGGGATCGCCAGAGGATCATGAGGCGGAAAGCGATCC
CGAATCGGATCTCGATGTGACCTCCATGTCACCGGCTCCCGTTGCGAATCACAATGAAAGCGATCCGGAT
GAAGTCGACGAGGAGTTCGTGGAGGAGGATATCGAATGTGATGGGGAGACAACCGATGGCGATGCGGAAA
ATAAATCGAACGATGGCAAGCCGGTGAAGGATAAGAAAGGCAACGAAAAGCCACCTTACAGCTACAATGC
CCTAATCATGATGGCCATTCGTCAGAGTTCCGAGAAGCGTCTAACCCTGAATGGCATCTACGAGTACATA
ATGACCAATCATCCATACTACCGGGACAACAAACAGGGCTGGCAGAACTCCATAAGACATAACTTGAGCC
TGAATAAGTGTTTCGTCAAGGTGCCAAGACACTATGATGATCCTGGCAAGGGCAACTACTGGATGTTGGA
TCCCTCGGCGGAAGACGTATTCATTGGCGGATCGACGGGGAAGCTGAGGAGGAGAACCACAGCCGCCTCT
CGCTCCCGACTGGCCGCCTTCAAGAGATCCCTGATAGGACCCATGTTCCCGGGACTGGCTGCCTATCCGC
AGTTTGGACAATTTCTTACCTATCCTCCGACGGCGCCTAGCTTGCTGGCCAGCATGTATCAGCGTTATAA
TCCCTTCGCCCCGAAAGGTGGACCAGGACATCCAGGCTTGCCACCGGGCTTGCCGGGATTACCCGGACCA
CCGGGACCTCAAGGACCGCCAGGACCACCACCACCGCCCTTCGTCGCACCACCCACGAGCAGTGAGCTCT
ACCAGCGATTGCAGTACCAACAGCTGTTGCATCAACATGCGGCAGCCGCCGCTCTGGCGGCTCATCAAAG
GCAACTCTCGGTGGCGGCAGCATCGGCGGCGTCACAACCACCGCCCACCCATCACCACCCACACCTGGCG
GTGGGTCAGGCGCCCCTTTCGCCTGGCGGCGATTCCCCGGGACCCTCGCCACAGCCTCTTCACAAACCCG
TCACCGTAGTCTCCCGCAATAGC
