>Addgene plasmid #39574 | KHBD00462 | addgene partial sequence | sequence record 52575 | M13-F20 5'-TGTAAAACGACGGCCAGT-3'
GATTTTATTTTGACTGATAGTGACCTGTTCGTTGCAACAAATTGATGAGCAATGCTTTTTTATAATGCCA
ACTTTGTACAAAAAAGTTGGCACCATGGTGAAGATCGAGGAAGGTCTGCCGTCCAGCGAGATTAGCGCTC
ACAGTCTCCACTTTCAGCACCATCACCACCCACTGCCGCCCACCACTCACCATTCCGCGCTCCAAAGTCC
CCATCCCGTCGGGCTGAATCTCACCAATCTAATGAAAATGGCCAGGACACCACATTTGAAGTCCAGCTTT
TCCATTAATTCCATTCTACCCGAGACTGTGGAGCATCACGACGAGGATGAGGAAGAGGATGTCGAGAAGA
AATCACCAGCGAAATTTCCGCCCAACCATAATAATAACAATCTGAATACCACGAACTGGGGATCGCCAGA
GGATCATGAGGCGGAAAGCGATCCCGAATCGGATCTCGATGTGACCTCCATGTCACCGGCTCCCGTTGCG
AATCACAATGAAAGCGATCCGGATGAAGTCGACGAGGAGTTCGTGGAGGAGGATATCGAATGTGATGGGG
AGACAACCGATGGCGATGCGGAAAATAAATCGAACGATGGCAAGCCGGTGAAGGATAAGAAAGGCAACGA
AAAGCCACCTTACAGCTACAATGCCCTAATCATGATGGCCATTCGTCAGAGTTCCGAGAAGCGTCTAACC
CTGAATGGCATCTACGAGTACATAATGACCAATCATCCATACTACCGGGACA
